>Addgene plasmid #235188 | pCTcon2-rHUH(G5) | addgene full sequence | sequence record 467250 | Addgene NGS Result
CAAAAATTCTTACTTTTTTTTTGGATGGACGCAAAGAAGTTTAATAATCATATTACATGGCATTACCACC
ATATACATATCCATATCTAATCTTACTTATATGTTGTGGAAATGTAAAGAGCCCCATTATCTTAGCCTAA
AAAAACCTTCTCTTTGGAACTTTCAGTAATACGCTTAACTGCTCATTGCTATATTGAAGTACGGATTAGA
AGCCGCCGAGCGGGTGACAGCCCTCCGAAGGAAGACTCTCCTCCGTGCGTCCTCGTCTTCACCGGTCGCG
TTCCTGAAACGCAGATGTGCCTCGCGCCGCACTGCTCCGAACAATAAAGATTCTACAATACTAGCTTTTA
TGGTTATGAAGAGGAAAAATTGGCAGTAACCTGGCCCCACAAACCTTCAAATGAACGAATCAAATTAACA
ACCATAGGATGATAATGCGATTAGTTTTTTAGCCTTATTTCTGGGGTAATTAATCAGCGAAGCGATGATT
TTTGATCTATTAACAGATATATAAATGCAAAAACTGCATAACCACTTTAACTAATACTTTCAACATTTTC
GGTTTGTATTACTTCTTATTCAAATGTAATAAAAGTATCAACAAAAAATTGTTAATATACCTCTATACTT
TAACGTCAAGGAGAAAAAACCCCGGATCGAATTCCCTACTTCATACATTTTCAATTAAGATGCAGTTACT
TCGCTGTTTTTCAATATTTTCTGTTATTGCTTCAGTTTTAGCACAGGAACTGACAACTATATGCGAGCAA
ATCCCCTCACCAACTTTAGAATCGACGCCGTACTCTTTGTCAACGACTACTATTTTGGCCAACGGGAAGG
CAATGCAAGGAGTTTTTGAATATTACAAATCAGTAACGTTTGTCAGTAATTGCGGTTCTCACCCCTCAAC
AACTAGCAAAGGCAGCCCCATAAACACACAGTATGTTTTTAAGGACAATAGCTCGACGATTGAAGGTAGA
TACCCATACGACGTTCCAGACTACGCTCTGCAGGAGAACTTGTACTTTCAAGGTCTGCAGGCTAGTGGTG
GAGGAGGCTCTGGTGGAGGCGGTAGCGGAGGCGGAGGGTCGGCTAGCCCGTCAAAGAAAAACGGGCGCAG
TGGGCCGCAGCCCCACAAGCGATGGGTGTTCACGCTGCACCATCCGTCTGAGGACGACCGCAAGAAAATT
AGGGATCTTCCCATTTCCCTGTTCGATTACTTCATAGTTGGCGAAGAAGGTAATGAGGAGGGACGCACAC
CTCACCTTCAAGGATTCGCAAACTTCGCAAAGAAACAGACATTTCACAAGGTGAAGTGGTATTTGGGTGC
CCGGTGTTGGATAGAGGAGGCCAGGGGGACAGACCAACAAAATAAAGCATATTGCAGTAAAGAGGGAAAC
CTCCTCATGGAGTGCGGCGCTCCACGATCTCAAGGCCAGCGTGGATCCGAACAAAAGCTTATTTCTGAAG
AGGACTTGTAATAGCTCGAGATCTGATAACAACAGTGTAGATGTAACAAAATCGACTTTGTTCCCACTGT
ACTTTTAGCTCGTACAAAATACAATATACTTTTCATTTCTCCGTAAACAACATGTTTTCCCATGTAATAT
CCTTTTCTATTTTTCGTTCCGTTACCAACTTTACACATACTTTATATAGCTATTCACTTCTATACACTAA
AAAACTAAGACAATTTTAATTTTGCTGCCTGCCATATTTCAATTTGTTATAAATTCCTATAATTTATCCT
ATTAGTAGCTAAAAAAAGATGAATGTGAATCGAATCCTAAGAGAATTGAGCTCCAATTCGCCCTATAGTG
AGTCGTATTACAATTCACTGGCCGTCGTTTTACAACGTCGTGACTGGGAAAACCCTGGCGTTACCCAACT
TAATCGCCTTGCAGCACATCCCCCTTTCGCCAGCTGGCGTAATAGCGAAGAGGCCCGCACCGATCGCCTT
TCCCAACAGTTGCGCAGCCTGAATGGCGAATGG
[124 nt withheld, positions 1994-2117]
C
[91 nt withheld, positions 2119-2209]
A
[49 nt withheld, positions 2211-2259]
CCTTTGACGTTGGAGTCCACGTTCTTT
[37 nt withheld, positions 2287-2323]
ACCCTATCTCGGTCTATTCTTTTGATTTATAAGGGATTTTGCCGATTTCGGCCTATTGGTTAAAAAATGA
GCTGATTTAACAAAAATTTAACGCGAATTTTAACAAAATATTAACGCTTACAATTTCCTGATGCGGTATT
TTCTCCTTACGCATCTGTGCGGTATTTCACACCGCATAGATCGGCAAGTGCACAAACAATACTTAAATAA
ATACTACTCAGTAATAACCTATTTCTTAGCATTTTTGACGAAATTTGCTATTTTGTTAGAGTCTTTTACA
CCATTTGTCTCCACACCTCCGCTTACATCAACACCAATAACGCCATTTAATCTAAGCGCATCACCAACAT
TTTCTGGCGTCAGTCCACCAGCTAACATAAAATGTAAGCTTTCGGGGCTCTCTTGCCTTCCAACCCAGTC
AGAAATCGAGTTCCAATCCAAAAGTTCACCTGTCCCACCTGCTTCTGAATCAAACAAGGGAATAAACGAA
TGAGGTTTCTGTGAAGCTGCACTGAGTAGTATGTTGCAGTCTTTTGGAAATACGAGTCTTTTAATAACTG
GCAAACCGAGGAACTCTTGGTATTCTTGCCACGACTCATCTCCATGCAGTTGGACGATATCAATGCCGTA
ATCATTGACCAGAGCCAAAACATCCTCCTTAGGTTGATTACGAAACACGCCAACCAAGTATTTCGGAGTG
CCTGAACTATTTTTATATGCTTTTACAAGACTTGAAATTTTCCTTGCAATAACCGGGTCAATTGTTCTCT
TTCTATTGGGCACACATATAATACCCAGCAAGTCAGCATCGGAATCTAGAGCACATTCTGCGGCCTCTGT
GCTCTGCAAGCCGCAAACTTTCACCAATGGACCAGAACTACCTGTGAAATTAATAACAGACATACTCCAA
GCTGCCTTTGTGTGCTTAATCACGTATACTCACGTGCTCAATAGTCACCAATGCCCTCCCTCTTGGCCCT
CTCCTTTTCTTTTTTCGACCGAATTAATTCTTAATCGGCAAAAAAAGAAAAGCTCCGGATCAAGATTGTA
CGTAAGGTGACAAGCTATTTTTCAATAAAGAATATCTTCCACTACTGCCATCTGGCGTCATAACTGCAAA
GTACACATATATTACGATGCTGTTCTATTAAATGCTTCCTATATTATATATATAGTAATGTCGTGATCTA
TGGTGCACTCTCAGTACAATCTGCTCTGATGCCGCATAGTTAAGCCAGCCCCGACACCCGCCAACACCCG
CTGACGCGCCCTGACGGGCTTGTCTGCTCCCGGCATCCGCTTACAGACAAGCTGTGACCGTCTCCGGGAG
CTGCATGTGTCAGAGGTTTTCACCGTCATCACCGAAACGCGCGAGACGAAAGGGCCTCGTGATACGCCTA
TTTTTATAGGTTAATGTCATGATAATAATGGTTTCTTAGACGGATCGCTTGCCTGTAACTTACACGCGCC
TCGTATCTTTTAATGATGGAATAATTTGGGAATTTACTCTGTGTTTATTTATTTTTATGTTTTGTATTTG
GATTTTAGAAAGTAAATAAAGAAGGTAGAAGAGTTACGGAATGAAGAAAAAAAAATAAACAAAGGTTTAA
AAAATTTCAACAAAAAGCGTACTTTACATATATATTTATTAGACAAGAAAAGCAGATTAAATAGATATAC
ATTCGATTAACGATAAGTAAAATGTAAAATCACAGGATTTTCGTGTGTGGTCTTCTACACAGACAAGATG
AAACAATTCGGCATTAATACCTGAGAGCAGGAAGAGCAAGATAAAAGGTAGTATTTGTTGGCGATCCCCC
TAGAGTCTTTTACATCTTCGGAAAACAAAAACTATTTTTTCTTTAATTTCTTTTTTTACTTTCTATTTTT
AATTTATATATTTATATTAAAAAATTTAAATTATAATTATTTTTATAGCACGTGATGAAAAGGACCCAGG
TGGCACTTTTCGGGGAAATGTGCGCGGAACCCCTATTTGTTTATTTTTCTAAATACATTCAAATATGTAT
CCGCTCATGAGACAATAACCCTGATAAATGCTTCAATAATATTGAAAAAGGAAGAGTATGAGTATTCAAC
ATTTCCGTGTCGCCCTTATTCCCTTTTTTGCGGCATTTTGCCTTCCTGTTTTTGCTCACCCAGAAACGCT
GGTGAAAGTAAAAGATGCTGAAGATCAGTTGGGTGCACGAGTGGGTTACATCGAACTGGATCTCAACAGC
GGTAAGATCCTTGAGAGTTTTCGCCCCGAAGAACGTTTTCCAATGATGAGCACTTTTAAAGTTCTGCTAT
GTGGCGCGGTATTATCCCGTATTGACGCCGGGCAAGAGCAACTCGGTCGCCGCATACACTATTCTCAGAA
TGACTTGGTTGAGTACTCACCAGTCACAGAAAAGCATCTTACGGATGGCATGACAGTAAGAGAATTATGC
AGTGCTGCCATAACCATGAGTGATAACACTGCGGCCAACTTACTTCTGACAACGATCGGAGGACCGAAGG
AGCTAACCGCTTTTTTGCACAACATGGGGGATCATGTAACTCGCCTTGATCGTTGGGAACCGGAGCTGAA
TGAAGCCATACCAAACGACGAGCGTGACACCACGATGCCTGTAGCAATGGCAACAACGTTGCGCAAACTA
TTAACTGGCGAACTACTTACTCTAGCTTCCCGGCAACAATTAATAGACTGGATGGAGGCGGATAAAGTTG
CAGGACCACTTCTGCGCTCGGCCCTTCCGGCTGGCTGGTTTATTGCTGATAAATCTGGAGCCGGTGAGCG
TGGGTCTCGCGGTATCATTGCAGCACTGGGGCCAGATGGTAAGCCCTCCCGTATCGTAGTTATCTACACG
ACGGGGAGTCAGGCAACTATGGATGAACGAAATAGACAGATCGCTGAGATAGGTGCCTCACTGATTAAGC
ATTGGTAACTGTCAGACCAAGTTTACTCATATATACTTTAGATTGATTTAAAACTTCATTTTTAATTTAA
AAGGATCTAGGTGAAGATCCTTTTTGATAATCTCATGACCAAAATCCCTTAACGTGAGTTTTCGTTCCAC
TGAGCGTCAGACCCCGTAGAAAAGATCAAAGGATCTTCTTGAGATCCTTTTTTTCTGCGCGTAATCTGCT
GCTTGCAAACAAAAAAACCACCGCTACCAGCGGTGGTTTGTTTGCCGGATCAAGAGCTACCAACTCTTTT
TCCGAAGGTAACTGGCTTCAGCAGAGCGCAGATACCAAATACTGTTCTTCTAGTGTAGCCGTAGTTAGGC
CACCACTTCAAGAACTCTGTAGCACCGCCTACATACCTCGCTCTGCTAATCCTGTTACCAGTGGCTGCTG
CCAGTGGCGATAAGTCGTGTCTTACCGGGTTGGACTCAAGACGATAGTTACCGGATAAGGCGCAGCGGTC
GGGCTGAACGGGGGGTTCGTGCACACAGCCCAGCTTGGAGCGAACGACCTACACCGAACTGAGATACCTA
CAGCGTGAGCTATGAGAAAGCGCCACGCTTCCCGAAGGGAGAAAGGCGGACAGGTATCCGGTAAGCGGCA
GGGTCGGAACAGGAGAGCGCACGAGGGAGCTTCCAGGGGGAAACGCCTGGTATCTTTATAGTCCTGTCGG
GTTTCGCCACCTCTGACTTGAGCGTCGATTTTTGTGATGCTCGTCAGGGGGGCGGAGCCTATGGAAAAAC
GCCAGCAACGCGGCCTTTTTACGGTTCCTGGCCTTTTGCTGGCCTTTTGCTCACATGTTCTTTCCTGCGT
TATCCCCTGATTCTGTGGATAACCGTATTACCGCCTTTGAGTGAGCTGATACCGCTCGCCGCAGCCGAAC
GACCGAGCGCAGCGAGTCAGTGAGCGAGGAAGCGGAAGAGCGCCCAATACGCAAACCGCCTCTCCCCGCG
CGTTGGCCGATTCATTAATGCAGCTGGCACGACAGGTTTCCCGACTGGAAAGCGGGCAGTGAGCGCAACG
CAATTAATGTGAGTTAGCTCACTCATTAGGCACCCCAGGCTTTACACTTTATGCTTCCGGCTCGTATGTT
GTGTGGAATTGTGAGCGGATAACAATTTCACACAGGAAACAGCTATGACCATGATTACGCCAAGCTCGAA
ATTAACCCTCACTAAAGGGAACAAAAGCTGGTACCAATTCCTTGAATTTT
Features (pLannotate 1.2.2; 21 found; start..end, strand, type, name):
    202..643     +  promoter       GAL1 promoter: S. cerevisiae GAL1; inducible promoter, regulated by Gal4
    690..950     +  CDS            AGA2: AGA2_YEAST - Experimental evidence at protein level: Swiss-Prot protein existence level 1. Receptor binding subunit of the a-agglutinin heterodimer. S.cerevisiae a and alpha cells express the complementary cell surface glycoproteins a-agglutinin and alpha-agglutinin, respectively, which interact with one another to promote cellular aggregation during mating. From Saccharomyces cerevisiae (strain ATCC 204508 / S288c) (Baker's yeast).
   1098..1442    +  CDS            Rep (fragment): REP_PCV2 - Experimental evidence at protein level: Swiss-Prot protein existence level 1. Essential for the replication of viral ssDNA. The closed circular ssDNA genome is first converted to a superhelical dsDNA. Rep and/or Rep' binds a specific hairpin at the genome origin of replication. Introduces an endonucleolytic nick within the conserved sequence 5'-AGTATTAC-3' in the intergenic region of the genome, thereby initiating the rolling circle replication (RCR). Following cleavage, binds covalently to the 5'-phosphate of DNA as a tyrosyl ester. The cleavage gives rise to a free 3'-OH that serv
   1452..1478    +  CDS            Myc (fragment): Myc (human c-Myc proto-oncogene) epitope tag
   1812..1830    -  promoter       T7 promoter: promoter for bacteriophage T7 RNA polymerase
   1833..1990    +  CDS            lacZα (fragment): LacZα fragment of β-galactosidase; lacZ fragment
   1994..2422    +  rep_origin     f1 ori (sequence partly withheld): f1 bacteriophage origin of replication; arrow indicates direction of (+) strand synthesis
   2450..2501    -  misc_feature   bom (fragment): basis of mobility region from pBR322
   2552..3226    -  CDS            TRP1: phosphoribosylanthranilate isomerase, required for tryptophan biosynthesis; S. cerevisiae TRP1; yeast auxotrophic marker
   3227..3374    -  promoter       TRP1 promoter: S. cerevisiae TRP1
   3512..3561    -  misc_feature   bom (fragment): basis of mobility region from pBR322
   3663..3698    -  CDS            rop (fragment): Rop protein, which maintains plasmids at low copy number; rop
   3766..4269    -  misc_feature   CEN/ARS: S. cerevisiae CEN6 centromere fused to an autonomously replicating sequence
   4306..4410    +  promoter       AmpR promoter: bla
   4411..5271    +  CDS            AmpR: β-lactamase; bla; confers resistance to ampicillin, carbenicillin, and related antibiotics
   5442..6030    +  rep_origin     ori: high-copy-number ColE1/pMB1/pBR322/pUC origin of replication
   6213..6305    +  CDS            lacI (fragment): lac repressor; lacI; The lac repressor binds to the lac operator to inhibit transcription in E. coli. This inhibition can be relieved by adding lactose or isopropyl-β-D-thiogalactopyranoside (IPTG).
   6318..6339    +  protein_bind   CAP binding site: CAP binding activates transcription in the presence of cAMP. E. coli catabolite activator protein
   6354..6384    +  promoter       lac promoter: promoter for the E. coli lac operon
   6392..6408    +  protein_bind   lac operator: The lac repressor binds to the lac operator to inhibit transcription in E. coli. This inhibition can be relieved by adding lactose or isopropyl-β-D-thiogalactopyranoside (IPTG). lac repressor encoded by lacI
   6453..6471    +  promoter       T3 promoter: promoter for bacteriophage T3 RNA polymerase
