[The description below was written by a language model from this plasmid's Addgene catalogue record and pLannotate feature annotations shown in this document.]
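Description:
pCTcon2-rHUH(G5) is a 6.5 kb yeast surface display plasmid built on the pCTcon2 backbone, a shuttle vector that replicates in both Saccharomyces cerevisiae and E. coli. In yeast it is maintained as a low-copy episome through a CEN6/ARS element and selected by complementation of tryptophan auxotrophy with the TRP1 marker under its own promoter. In bacteria it is propagated through a high-copy ColE1/pUC-type origin with ampicillin resistance (bla). An f1 origin, T7 and T3 promoters, and fragments of lacZα, the lac promoter/operator, lacI, rop and bom are also annotated. These are remnants of the parental cloning vector and play no role in the display function.

The expression cassette is driven by the galactose-inducible, Gal4-regulated GAL1 promoter. It encodes Aga2, the a-agglutinin subunit, followed downstream on the same strand by the 345 bp rHUH(G5) insert and then a partial c-Myc epitope tag. In this display format, the Aga2 fusion is secreted and tethered to the cell wall through its partner Aga1 in a suitable display strain, leaving the passenger protein exposed on the cell surface. The C-terminal Myc tag allows full-length display to be checked by antibody staining. The insert is annotated as a fragment of the porcine circovirus 2 Rep protein, an HUH-type endonuclease that nicks a specific nucleic acid sequence and becomes covalently attached to it through a tyrosyl ester. According to the associated publication title, rHUH comes from directed evolution of a sequence-specific covalent protein tag for RNA labeling. The name G5 may denote an evolution generation, but the record does not say so or list its mutations. The stated purpose is to display rHUH(G5) on the yeast surface.
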