Addgene plasmid #235188: pCTcon2-rHUH(G5)
Purpose: To display rHUH(G5) on yeast surface
Depositing lab: Alice Ting. Depositing organization: Stanford University. Publication: Directed evolution of a sequence-specific covalent protein tag for RNA labeling. Huang R, Ting AY. Proc Natl Acad Sci U S A. 2025 Mar 4;122(9):e2422085122. doi: 10.1073/pnas.2422085122. Epub 2025 Feb 26. PubMed 40009639.
Backbone
  Vector backbone: pCTcon2
  Vector type: Yeast Expression
  Selectable markers: TRP1
Growth in bacteria
  Bacterial resistance: Ampicillin, 100 μg/mL
  Growth temperature: 37°C
  Growth strain: DH5alpha
  Copy number: Unknown
Gene/Insert
  Gene/Insert name: rHUH(G5)
  Insert size (bp): 345
Terms and licenses: Academic/Nonprofit Terms; Industry Terms: Not Available to Industry
How to cite: pCTcon2-rHUH(G5) was a gift from Alice Ting (Addgene plasmid # 235188 ; http://n2t.net/addgene:235188 ; RRID:Addgene_235188)
